>Addgene plasmid #29539 | pCDF1-ERBB4 (E542K) | addgene partial sequence | sequence record 34960 | 29539 with LNCX
TTTTGACCTCCATAGAAGATTCTAGAGCCACCATGAAGCCGGCGACAGGACTTTGGGTCTGGGTGAGCCT
TCTCGTGGCGGCGGGGACCGTCCAGCCCAGCGATTCTCAGTCAGTGTGTGCAGGAACGGAGAATAAACTG
AGCTCTCTCTCTGACCTGGAACAGCAGTACCGAGCCTTGCGCAAGTACTATGAAAACTGTGAGGTTGTCA
TGGGCAACCTGGAGATAACCAGCATTGAGCACAACCGGGACCTCTCCTTCCTGCGGTCTGTTCGAGAAGT
CACAGGCTACGTGTTAGTGGCTCTTAATCAGTTTCGTTACCTGCCTCTGGAGAATTTACGCATTATTCGT
GGGACAAAACTTTATGAGGATCGATATGCCTTGGCAATATTTTTAAACTACAGAAAAGATGGAAACTTTG
GACTTCAAGAACTTGGATTAAAGAACTTGACAGAAATCCTAAATGGTGGAGTCTATGTAGACCAGAACAA
ATTCCTTTGTTATGCAGACACCATTCATTGGCAAGATATTGTTCGGAACCCATGGCCTTCCAACTTGACT
CTTGTGTCAACAAATGGTAGTTCAGGATGTGGACGTTGCCATAAGTCCTGTACTGGCCGTTGCTGGGGAC
CCACAGAAAATCATTGCCAGACTTTGACAAGGACGGTGTGTGCAGAACAATGTGACGGCAGATGCTACGG
ACCTTACGTCAGTGACTGCTGCCATCGAGAATGTGCTGGAGGCTGCTCAGGACCTAAGGACACAGACTGC
TTTGCCTGCATGAATTTCAATGACAGTGGAGCATGTGTTACTCAGTGTCCC
