>Addgene plasmid #29539 | pCDF1-ERBB4 (E542K) | addgene partial sequence | sequence record 35745 | hERBB4-F1 (TGCAAAGTACACATATGGAGCA)
AGTCCATACTTTGTGGTGATTCCAGTTCTTGTGTGCGTGCCTGCCCTAGTTCCAAGATGGAAGTAGAAGA
AAATGGGATTAAAATGTGTAAACCTTGCACTGACATTTGCCCAAAAGCTTGTGATGGCATTGGCACAGGA
TCATTGATGTCAGCTCAGACTGTGGATTCCAGTAACATTGACAAATTCATAAACTGTACCAAGATCAATG
GGAATTTGATCTTTCTAGTCACTGGTATTCATGGGGACCCTTACAATGCAATTGAAGCCATAGACCCAGA
GAAACTGAACGTCTTTCGGACAGTCAGAGAGATAACAGGTTTCCTGAACATACAGTCATGGCCACCAAAC
ATGACTGACTTCAGTGTTTTTTCTAACCTGGTGACCATTGGTGGAAGAGTACTCTATAGTGGCCTGTCCT
TGCTTATCCTCAAGCAACAGGGCATCACCTCTCTACAGTTCCAGTCCCTGAAGGAAATCAGCGCAGGAAA
CATCTATATTACTGACAACAGCAACCTGTGTTATTATCATACCATTAACTGGACAACACTCTTCAGCACA
ATCAACCAGAGAATAGTAATCCGGGACAACAGAAAAGCTGAAAATTGTACTGCTGAAGGAATGGTGTGCA
ACCATCTGTGTTCCAGTGATGGCTGTTGGGGACCTGGGCCAGACCCAATGTCTGTCGTGTCGCCGCTTCA
GTAGAGGAAGGATCTGCATAGAGTCTTGTAACCTCTATGATGGTAA
