>Addgene plasmid #29539 | pCDF1-ERBB4 (E542K) | addgene partial sequence | sequence record 37168 | hERBB4-F3 5'-CCAGTCCCTGAAGGAAATCA-3'
TTATCATACCATTAACTGGACAACACTCTTCAGCACAATCAACCAGAGAATAGTAATCCGGGACAACAGA
AAAGCTGAAAATTGTACTGCTGAAGGAATGGTGTGCAACCATCTGTGTTCCAGTGATGGCTGTTGGGGAC
CTGGGCCAGACCAATGTCTGTCGTGTCGCCGCTTCAGTAGAGGAAGGATCTGCATAGAGTCTTGTAACCT
CTATGATGGTAAATTTCGGGAGTTTGAGAATGGCTCCATCTGTGTGGAGTGTGACCCCCAGTGTGAGAAG
ATGGAAGATGGCCTCCTCACATGCCATGGACCGGGTCCTGACAACTGTACAAAGTGCTCTCATTTTAAAG
ATGGCCCAAACTGTGTGGAAAAATGTCCAGATGGCTTACAGGGGGCAAACAGTTTCATTTTCAAGTATGC
TGATCCAGATCGGGAGTGCCACCCATGCCATCCAAACTGCACCCAAGGGTGTAACGGTCCCACTAGTCAT
GACTGCATTTACTACCCATGGACGGGCCATTCCACTTTACCACAACATGCTAGAACTCCCCTGATTGCAG
CTGGAGTAATTGGTGGGCTCTTCATTCTGGTCATTGTGGGTCTGACATTTGCTGTTTATGTTAGAAGGAA
GAGCATCAAAAAGAAAAGAGCCTTGAGAAGATTCTTGGAAACAGAGTTGGTGGAACCATTAACTCCCAGT
GGCACAGCACCCAATCAAGCTCAACTTCGTATTTTGAAAGAAACTGAGCTGAAGAGGGTAAAAGTCCTTG
GCTCAGGTGCTTTTGGAACGGTTTATAAAGGTATTTGGGTACCTGAAGGANAAACTGTGAAGATTCCTGT
GGCTATTAAGATTCTTAATGAGACAACTGGTCCCA
