[The description below was written by a language model from this plasmid's Addgene catalogue record.]
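Description:
pCDF1-ERBB4 (E542K) is a lentiviral mammalian expression plasmid built on the commercial pCDF1-EF2-MCS2-Puromycin backbone, listed at about 5.5 kb without insert. It is propagated in bacteria under ampicillin selection as a low-copy plasmid. The recorded host is a recombination-deficient strain of the kind commonly chosen to keep the repeated terminal sequences of lentiviral vectors stable. In mammalian cells, a puromycin resistance marker allows selection of transduced or transfected populations, so stable pools can be established after viral delivery.

The payload is the human ERBB4 (HER4) coding sequence, roughly 3.9 kb, corresponding to the reference transcript for this receptor tyrosine kinase of the EGFR/ErbB family. It was inserted between XbaI and NotI sites, both of which were retained. The construct name indicates a glutamate-to-lysine substitution at residue 542, although the catalogue fields do not describe the mutation further. No epitope tag or reporter is recorded. The record does not explicitly state which promoter drives the insert or the puromycin marker. The backbone name hints at an EF-type element, but no feature table is available to confirm the arrangement of promoters, LTRs, packaging signal or other viral elements.

The associated publication surveyed the tyrosine kinome in melanoma and reported recurrent ERBB4 mutations. This plasmid therefore appears to be one of a series of mutant ERBB4 expression constructs. Its likely use is stable expression of the E542K variant in cultured cells, so that its signalling and functional effects can be compared with those of wild-type ERBB4.
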