Addgene plasmid #29539: pCDF1-ERBB4 (E542K)
Depositing lab: Yardena Samuels. Depositing organization: National Human Genome Research Institute (NHGRI). Publication: Analysis of the tyrosine kinome in melanoma reveals recurrent mutations in ERBB4. Prickett TD, Agrawal NS, Wei X, Yates KE, Lin JC, Wunderlich JR, Cronin JC, Cruz P, Rosenberg SA, Samuels Y. Nat Genet. 2009 Oct . 41(10):1127-32. 10.1038/ng.438 PubMed 19718025.
Backbone
  Vector backbone: pCDF1-EF2-MCS2-Puromycin
  Backbone manufacturer: Systems Biosciences Inc
  Backbone size w/o insert (bp): 5500
  Vector type: Mammalian Expression, Lentiviral
  Selectable markers: Puromycin
Growth in bacteria
  Bacterial resistance: Ampicillin, 100 μg/mL
  Growth temperature: 37°C
  Growth strain: Stbl3
  Copy number: Low Copy
Gene/Insert
  Gene/Insert name: ERBB4 (alt name: HER4)
  Species: H. sapiens (human)
  Insert size (bp): 3927
  GenBank ID: NM_005235
  Entrez Gene: ERBB4 (a.k.a. ALS19, HER4, p180erbB4)
  Cloning method: Restriction Enzyme; 5′ cloning site XbaI (not destroyed); 3′ cloning site NotI (not destroyed)
  Sequencing primers: 5′ N/A; 3′ N/A
Terms and licenses: Academic/Nonprofit Terms; Industry Terms: Not Available to Industry
How to cite: pCDF1-ERBB4 (E542K) was a gift from Yardena Samuels (Addgene plasmid # 29539 ; http://n2t.net/addgene:29539 ; RRID:Addgene_29539)
